Addgene plasmid #171286: pFTK014
Purpose: Part Plasmid Entry Vector (LVL0) from the Fungal Modular Cloning ToolKit.
Depositing lab: Arnold Driessen. Depositing organization: University of Groningen. Publication: Modular Synthetic Biology Toolkit for Filamentous Fungi. Mozsik L, Pohl C, Meyer V, Bovenberg RAL, Nygard Y, Driessen AJM. ACS Synth Biol. 2021 Nov 2. doi: 10.1021/acssynbio.1c00260. PubMed 34726388.
Backbone
  Vector backbone: pICH41295
  Vector type: Bacterial Expression, Yeast Expression, Synthetic Biology
Growth in bacteria
  Bacterial resistance: Spectinomycin, 50 μg/mL
  Growth temperature: 37°C
  Growth strain: DH5alpha
  Copy number: High Copy
Gene/Insert
  Gene/Insert name: PAnHisB AN6536.2 promoter
  Species: Penicillium, Aspergillus, or other fungal sources
  Mutation: n/a
  Cloning method: Restriction Enzyme; 5′ cloning site Unknown (unknown if destroyed)
Terms and licenses: Academic/Nonprofit Terms; Industry Terms: Not Available to Industry
How to cite: pFTK014 was a gift from Arnold Driessen (Addgene plasmid # 171286 ; http://n2t.net/addgene:171286 ; RRID:Addgene_171286)
