[The description below was written by a language model from this plasmid's Addgene catalogue record and pLannotate feature annotations shown in this document.]
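Description:
pFTK014 is a level 0 (LVL0) part plasmid from the Fungal Modular Cloning ToolKit, a synthetic-biology collection for assembling genetic constructs for filamentous fungi. It is built on the pICH41295 backbone, a MoClo-style entry vector used to hold a single standardised part. The 3,253 nt plasmid is maintained in E. coli at high copy through a ColE1/pUC-type origin of replication. It is selected with spectinomycin via an aadA gene (streptomycin/spectinomycin resistance), which lies downstream of a bla-type AmpR promoter annotation. Short fragments annotated as an integrase, a gentamicin acetyltransferase and lacI are also detected. These are partial matches flanking the resistance cassette and cloning region, most likely remnants of the backbone's construction, and are not functional genes.

The stored part is recorded as PAnHisB, the promoter of AN6536.2. The catalogue gives the source only as Penicillium, Aspergillus or other fungi. The automated feature table annotates only backbone elements and does not call the promoter insert. By elimination the insert would lie in the unannotated stretch after the origin and lacI fragment, but its exact boundaries and length are not stated. The record also does not give the restriction sites used for cloning or the overhangs that flank the part.

As a promoter part, the plasmid carries no coding sequence or terminator and is not an expression construct in its own right, despite the broad vector-type labels. Its intended use is as a donor in hierarchical modular assembly. There the promoter is combined with coding-sequence and terminator parts to build transcription units, which can then be joined into multigene constructs for fungal engineering.
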