Features (pLannotate 1.2.2; 6 found; start..end, strand, type, name):
    110..214     +  promoter       AmpR promoter: bla
    205..285     -  CDS            int (fragment): INT2_ECOLX - Protein inferred from homology: Swiss-Prot protein existence level 3. Putative integrase believed to be involved in the insertion of antibiotic resistance genes into plasmids and transposons. From Escherichia coli.
    373..429     +  CDS            GmR (fragment): gentamycin acetyltransferase; aacC1; confers resistance to gentamycin
    436..1224    +  CDS            aadA: S3AD_ECOLX - Experimental evidence at protein level: Swiss-Prot protein existence level 1. Mediates bacterial resistance to the antibiotics streptomycin and spectinomycin. From Escherichia coli.
   1398..1986    +  rep_origin     ori: high-copy-number ColE1/pMB1/pBR322/pUC origin of replication
   2169..2218    +  CDS            lacI (fragment): lac repressor; lacI; The lac repressor binds to the lac operator to inhibit transcription in E. coli. This inhibition can be relieved by adding lactose or isopropyl-β-D-thiogalactopyranoside (IPTG).
>Addgene plasmid #171286 | pFTK014 | addgene full sequence | sequence record 349558 | Addgene NGS Result
GTGGCTCTTCAGTGGACGAAAGGGCCTCGTGATACGCCTATTTTTATAGGTTAATGTCATGATAATAATG
GTTTCTTAGACGTCAGGTGGCACTTTTCGGGGAAATGTGCGCGGAACCCCTATTTGTTTATTTTTCTAAA
TACATTCAAATATGTATCCGCTCATGAGACAATAACCCTGATAAATGCTTCAATAATATTGAAAAAGGAA
GAGTATGCGCTCACGCAACTGGTCCAGAACCTTGACCGAACGCAGCGGTGGTAACGGCGCAGTGGCGGTT
TTCATGGCTTGTTATGACTGTTTTTTTTTGGGGTACAGTCTATGCCTCGGGCATCCAAGCAGCAAGCGCG
TTACGCCGTGGGTCGATGTTTGATGTTATGGAGCAGCAACGATGTTACGCAGCAGGGCAGTCGCCCTAAA
ACAAAGTTAAACATCATGAGGGAAGCGGTGATCGCCGAAGTATCGACTCAACTATCAGAGGTAGTTGGCG
TCATCGAGCGCCATCTCGAACCGACGTTGCTGGCCGTACATTTGTACGGCTCCGCAGTGGATGGCGGCCT
GAAGCCACACAGCGATATTGATTTGCTGGTTACGGTGACCGTAAGGCTTGATGAAACAACGCGGCGAGCT
TTGATCAACGACCTTTTGGAAACTTCGGCTTCCCCTGGAGAGAGCGAGATTCTCCGCGCTGTAGAAGTCA
CCATTGTTGTGCACGACGACATCATTCCGTGGCGTTATCCAGCTAAGCGCGAACTGCAATTTGGAGAATG
GCAGCGCAATGACATTCTTGCAGGTATCTTCGAGCCAGCCACGATCGACATTGATCTGGCTATCTTGCTG
ACAAAAGCAAGAGAACATAGCGTTGCCTTGGTAGGTCCAGCGGCGGAGGAACTCTTTGATCCGGTTCCTG
AACAGGATCTATTTGAGGCGCTAAATGAAACCTTAACGCTATGGAACTCGCCGCCCGACTGGGCTGGCGA
TGAGCGAAATGTAGTGCTTACGTTGTCCCGCATTTGGTACAGCGCAGTAACCGGCAAAATCGCGCCGAAG
GATGTCGCTGCCGACTGGGCAATGGAGCGCCTGCCGGCCCAGTATCAGCCCGTCATACTTGAAGCTAGAC
AGGCTTATCTTGGACAAGAAGAAGATCGCTTGGCCTCGCGCGCAGATCAGTTGGAAGAATTTGTCCATTA
CGTAAAAGGCGAGATCACCAAGGTAGTCGGCAAATAACTGTCAGACCAAGTTTACTCATATATACTTTAG
ATTGATTTAAAACTTCATTTTTAATTTAAAAGGATCTAGGTGAAGATCCTTTTTGATAATCTCATGACCA
AAATCCCTTAACGTGAGTTTTCGTTCCACTGAGCGTCAGACCCCGTAGAAAAGATCAAAGGATCTTCTTG
AGATCCTTTTTTTCTGCGCGTAATCTGCTGCTTGCAAACAAAAAAACCACCGCTACCAGCGGTGGTTTGT
TTGCCGGATCAAGAGCTACCAACTCTTTTTCCGAAGGTAACTGGCTTCAGCAGAGCGCAGATACCAAATA
CTGTTCTTCTAGTGTAGCCGTAGTTAGGCCACCACTTCAAGAACTCTGTAGCACCGCCTACATACCTCGC
TCTGCTAATCCTGTTACCAGTGGCTGCTGCCAGTGGCGATAAGTCGTGTCTTACCGGGTTGGACTCAAGA
CGATAGTTACCGGATAAGGCGCAGCGGTCGGGCTGAACGGGGGGTTCGTGCACACAGCCCAGCTTGGAGC
GAACGACCTACACCGAACTGAGATACCTACAGCGTGAGCTATGAGAAAGCGCCACGCTTCCCGAAGGGAG
AAAGGCGGACAGGTATCCGGTAAGCGGCAGGGTCGGAACAGGAGAGCGCACGAGGGAGCTTCCAGGGGGA
AACGCCTGGTATCTTTATAGTCCTGTCGGGTTTCGCCACCTCTGACTTGAGCGTCGATTTTTGTGATGCT
CGTCAGGGGGGCGGAGCCTATGGAAAAACGCCAGCAACGCGGCCTTTTTACGGTTCCTGGCCTTTTGCTG
GCCTTTTGCTCACATGTTCTTTCCTGCGTTATCCCCTGATTCTGTGGATAACCGTATTACCGCCTTTGAG
TGAGCTGATACCGCTCGCCGCAGCCGAACGACCGAGCGCAGCGAGTCAGTGAGCGAGGAAGCGGAAGAGC
GCCCAATACGCAAACCGCCTCTCCCCGCGCGTTGGCCGATTCATTAATCACTCTGTGGTCTCAGGAGTCT
CGAGCCGTTTGACCTTGCGAACATATTTAATGTATTCATCGACTCTGCGCTCCGCCCAGATGCACCCACC
CAGCGTCATGGCTCCGATCTGGAGAAACACTTTGAACTGGGGCGTCAAGCCGCGGTAAATCTTCGAAGCG
GGGGATAGCCACTCCGAGAAGCCCTCCAACGGGCGATAGAACAGTCGCGAGCGGAGGAACTCTTTCGAGA
AGGGCGATTGCTTCGGCGGAGGTTGAGACGGGGACTGCGATGGGACGGGGGCGGACGAGGGCGACGAGAA
CTTGAAAGGATGAGGGAGGATCATAATCATATGCGCCAGGATGGAGACAGAGCCGAACTACACTGCTGTC
AATACAGCTGCCTTTTTTCCCATTCACTCTAGCGCGTCTAGCTGTGCAGAGCAGATGTATAGAAGGAGAA
GAAAAGACATACCCGAAAAACACCGGTCATGAAGCCGCGGACAGCCTCGGAGGTGATTTCCTCTGGGGGG
TCGACATTATGTCGCTGATCCGAGGGTGGTGGCATTTCAAATATATGCAGTGGCAAAAAGACTACCACTA
CTTCCGTAGATACAGAATAAAATAAAGAAAAAAAAGAAGAGAAGAGAATAAGTAGTTAATGCATGCACAG
CGGACAGAAAAACGACAGACAGACAGACAGACAGGCGCATGGCAGTTCTGCAAACCAATGACGCACAACC
CAACCCAAACCCCGACCGACTCGGGTCAACGAAATGCCGAATCATACCTTCTGCCGTACTGTAAACCAAA
TTAGTAAACCAAATACCGACATCTCCGCGGGTCCGAAACCGCAGTTCGAAAAAAGAATCCTGATCAATCA
GCGGGATCGATTACCAACTAACCACCAATTAACTATCCACTACTCAATTGCCTCCGAGATTGTCTACTAT
CCAACATCATCACACTCTCACCAATATAGACACACCACACCACACCACCCTCCCTACTCTCAGACAAAAA
AAAGCACACCCACCAAAAATGTGAGACCACGAA
